Addgene plasmid #149210: pGBW-m4046623
Purpose: Yeast Expression plasmid for SARS-CoV-2 endoRNAse
Depositing lab: Ginkgo Bioworks & Benjie Chen. Depositing organization: Ginkgo Bioworks.
Backbone
  Vector backbone: AmpR; 2u URA3
  Backbone size w/o insert (bp): 4078
  Vector type: Yeast Expression
  Selectable markers: URA3
Growth in bacteria
  Bacterial resistance: Ampicillin, 100 μg/mL
  Growth temperature: 37°C
  Growth strain: DH5alpha
  Copy number: High Copy
Gene/Insert
  Gene/Insert name: SARS-CoV-2 endoRNAse
  Species: S. cerevisiae (budding yeast); Severe acute respiratory syndrome coronavirus 2
  Insert size (bp): 1037
  Mutation: Saccharomyces cerevisiae recode 1
  Entrez Gene: ORF1ab (a.k.a. GU280_gp01)
  Promoter: pTEF1
  Cloning method: Unknown
Resource information
  A portion of this plasmid was derived from a plasmid made by: GinkgoBioworks
Depositor comments: NCBI Reference Sequence: YP_009725310.1. Created by gene synthesis with Not1 site. NGS used for QC was performed by Ginkgo and may not fully cover the entire plasmid.
How to cite: pGBW-m4046623 was a gift from Ginkgo Bioworks & Benjie Chen (Addgene plasmid # 149210 ; http://n2t.net/addgene:149210 ; RRID:Addgene_149210)
