[The description below was written by a language model from this plasmid's Addgene catalogue record and pLannotate feature annotations shown in this document.]
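Description:
pGBW-m4046623 is an episomal yeast expression plasmid of 5,761 nt in the sequenced record, built to produce the SARS-CoV-2 endoribonuclease in Saccharomyces cerevisiae. It is an E. coli–yeast shuttle vector. In bacteria it replicates from a high-copy ColE1/pUC-type origin and is selected with ampicillin through a β-lactamase gene that the annotation places downstream of a cat promoter. A short rop annotation lies directly next to AmpR, although the catalogue lists the plasmid as high copy. Short phage T3Te and T7Te terminators and a tonB terminator flank the bacterial modules, presumably to insulate them from transcriptional read-through. In yeast the 2μ origin supports multicopy maintenance, and URA3 under its own promoter complements uracil auxotrophy and can be counterselected with 5-FOA.

The payload is a synthetic coding sequence of about 1 kb for the endoRNAse, a mature cleavage product of the ORF1ab replicase polyprotein. It was recoded for S. cerevisiae codon usage ("recode 1") and made by gene synthesis with a NotI site. It sits between the strong constitutive TEF1 promoter and a CYC1 terminator fragment. The automated annotation matches this ORF to a fragment of the SARS-CoV-2 replicase polyprotein, but the accompanying descriptive text concerns the 2'-O-methyltransferase. That text appears to be generic to the polyprotein entry, and the catalogue identity of endoRNAse should take precedence. No epitope or purification tags are annotated.

The stated purpose is expression of this viral protein in yeast; no more specific application is recorded. The depositor cautions that its own sequencing QC may not cover the entire plasmid.
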