Features (pLannotate 1.2.2; 13 found; start..end, strand, type, name):
     28..435     +  promoter       TEF1 promoter: S. cerevisiae TEF1; promoter for EF-1α
    434..1489    +  CDS            rep (fragment): R1AB_SARS2 - Experimental evidence at protein level: Swiss-Prot protein existence level 1. [2'-O-methyltransferase]: Methyltransferase that mediates mRNA cap 2'-O-ribose methylation to the 5'-cap structure of viral mRNAs. N7-methyl guanosine cap is a prerequisite for binding of nsp16. Therefore plays an essential role in viral mRNAs cap methylation which is essential to evade immune system. From Severe acute respiratory syndrome coronavirus 2 (2019-nCoV) (SARS-CoV-2).
   1518..1690    +  terminator     CYC1 terminator (fragment): S. cerevisiae CYC1; transcription terminator for CYC1
   1726..1902    +  promoter       URA3 promoter (fragment): S. cerevisiae URA3
   1903..2706    +  CDS            URA3: orotidine-5'-phosphate decarboxylase, required for uracil biosynthesis; S. cerevisiae URA3; yeast auxotrophic marker, counterselectable with 5-fluoroorotic acid (5-FOA)
   2789..3771    -  rep_origin     2μ ori: yeast 2μ plasmid origin of replication
   3849..3878    +  terminator     T3Te terminator: phage T3 early transcription terminator
   3900..4487    +  rep_origin     ori: high-copy-number ColE1/pMB1/pBR322/pUC origin of replication
   4499..4526    -  terminator     T7Te terminator: phage T7 early transcription terminator
   4550..4741    -  CDS            rop: Rop protein, which maintains plasmids at low copy number; rop
   4742..5602    -  CDS            AmpR: β-lactamase; bla; confers resistance to ampicillin, carbenicillin, and related antibiotics
   5603..5705    -  promoter       cat promoter: promoter of the E. coli cat gene encoding chloramphenicol acetyltransferase
   5706..5737    -  terminator     tonB terminator: bidirectional E. coli tonB-P14 transcription terminator
>Addgene plasmid #149210 | pGBW-m4046623 | addgene full sequence | sequence record 307355 | Addgene NGS Result
TTTAAATGGTCAGTTAGAGCGGCCGCCCCACACACCATAGCTTCAAAATGTTTCTACTCCTTTTTTACTC
TTCCAGATTTTCTCGGACTCCGCGCATCGCCGTACCACTTCAAAACACCCAAGCACAGCATACTAAATTT
CCCCTCTTTCTTCCTCTAGGGTGTCGTTAATTACCCGTACTAAAGGTTTGGAAAAGAAAAAAGAGACCGC
CTCGTTTCTTTTTCTTCGTCGAAAAAGGCAATAAAAATTTTTATCACGTTTCTTTTTCTTGAAAATTTTT
TTTTTTGATTTTTTTCTCTTTCGATGACCTCCCATTGATATTTAAGTTAATAAACGGTCTTCAATTTCTC
AAGTTTCAGTTTCATTTTTCTTGTTCTATTACAACTTTTTTTACTTCTTGCTCATTAGAAAGAAAGCATA
GCAATCTAATCTAAGTTTTAATTACAAAATGAGCCTGGAAAACGTTGCCTTCAATGTAGTGAACAAAGGA
CACTTTGATGGGCAACAGGGTGAGGTTCCTGTCTCCATTATAAATAACACCGTTTATACTAAGGTCGACG
GCGTTGATGTGGAATTGTTCGAAAATAAGACGACATTACCCGTCAACGTTGCATTTGAACTTTGGGCGAA
GCGTAACATCAAACCAGTCCCAGAAGTTAAGATTTTGAACAATTTGGGTGTTGACATCGCTGCTAATACC
GTCATTTGGGATTACAAGAGAGATGCTCCGGCCCATATCTCAACTATAGGTGTCTGCTCGATGACTGACA
TTGCTAAAAAGCCAACCGAGACTATCTGTGCTCCATTAACCGTTTTCTTTGACGGTAGAGTAGATGGTCA
AGTCGACCTCTTCAGAAACGCAAGGAACGGTGTTTTGATTACAGAAGGTAGTGTTAAAGGTCTACAACCT
TCTGTAGGTCCAAAGCAAGCGTCCTTGAACGGCGTCACGTTGATTGGCGAAGCCGTTAAGACTCAATTCA
ATTACTATAAGAAGGTCGATGGTGTTGTGCAACAATTACCAGAAACTTACTTCACTCAGTCTCGCAATTT
GCAAGAATTTAAACCACGATCTCAAATGGAAATCGATTTTCTTGAACTAGCTATGGACGAGTTCATCGAA
CGTTACAAGTTGGAAGGTTATGCTTTTGAACACATTGTCTACGGTGACTTCTCTCATTCCCAGCTGGGTG
GTTTACACTTGCTAATTGGACTGGCTAAAAGATTCAAGGAATCACCATTCGAGTTGGAAGATTTTATCCC
TATGGACTCTACCGTTAAAAACTACTTCATCACTGATGCTCAAACCGGTTCGAGTAAGTGTGTTTGTTCC
GTCATTGACTTGTTACTAGATGATTTCGTAGAAATAATTAAGTCTCAAGACTTGTCAGTTGTTTCCAAGG
TTGTCAAGGTAACCATTGACTATACGGAAATCTCATTTATGTTGTGGTGCAAAGACGGTCATGTTGAAAC
CTTCTACCCGAAATTGCAATAAACAGGCCCCTTTTCCTTTGTCGATATCATGTAATTAGTTATGTCACGC
TTACATTCACGCCCTCCTCCCACATCCGCTCTAACCGAAAAGGAAGGAGTTAGACAACCTGAAGTCTAGG
TCCCTATTTATTTTTTTTAATAGTTATGTTAGTATTAAGAACGTTATTTATATTTCAAATTTTTCTTTTT
TTTCTGTACAAAGCGGCCGCCGAACCACTAGTGCACTGCAGTACACGGTTTCCTTGAAATTTTTTTGATT
CGGTAATCTCCGAACAGAAGGAAGAACGAAGGAAGGAGCACAGACTTAGATTGGTATATATACGCATATG
TAGTGTTGAAGAAACATGAAATTGCCCAGTATTCTTAACCCAACTGCACAGAACAAAAACGTGCAGGAAA
CGAAGATAAATCATGTCGAAAGCTACATATAAGGAACGTGCTGCTACTCATCCTAGTCCTGTTGCTGCCA
AGCTATTTAATATCATGCACGAAAAGCAAACAAACTTGTGTGCTTCATTGGATGTTCGTACCACCAAGGA
ATTACTGGAGTTAGTTGAAGCATTAGGTCCCAAAATTTGTTTACTAAAAACACATGTGGATATCTTGACT
GATTTTTCCATGGAGGGCACAGTTAAGCCGCTAAAGGCATTATCCGCCAAGTACAATTTTTTACTCTTCG
AGGACAGAAAATTTGCTGACATTGGTAATACAGTCAAATTGCAGTACTCTGCGGGTGTATACAGAATAGC
AGAATGGGCAGACATTACGAATGCACACGGTGTGGTGGGCCCAGGTATTGTTAGCGGTTTGAAGCAGGCG
GCAGAAGAAGTAACAAAGGAACCTAGAGGCCTTTTGATGTTAGCAGAATTGTCATGCAAGGGCTCCCTAT
CTACTGGAGAATATACTAAGGGTACTGTTGACATTGCGAAGAGCGACAAAGATTTTGTTATCGGCTTTAT
TGCTCAAAGAGACATGGGTGGAAGAGATGAAGGTTACGATTGGTTGATTATGACACCCGGTGTGGGTTTA
GATGACAAGGGAGATGCATTGGGTCAACAGTATAGAACCGTGGATGATGTGGTTTCTACAGGATCTGACA
TTATTATTGTTGGAAGAGGACTATTTGCAAAGGGAAGGGATGCTAAGGTAGAGGGTGAACGTTACAGAAA
AGCAGGCTGGGAAGCATATTTGAGAAGATGCGGCCAGCAAAACTAAAAAACTGTATTATAAGTAAATGCA
TGTATACTAAACTCACAAATTAGAGCTTCAATTTAATTATATCAGTTATTACCCGAGTAACGAAGCATCT
GTGCTTCATTTTGTAGAACAAAAATGCAACGCGAGAGCGCTAATTTTTCAAACAAAGAATCTGAGCTGCA
TTTTTACAGAACAGAAATGCAACGCGAAAGCGCTATTTTACCAACGAAGAATCTGTGCTTCATTTTTGTA
AAACAAAAATGCAACGCGAGAGCGCTAATTTTTCAAACAAAGAATCTGAGCTGCATTTTTACAGAACAGA
AATGCAACGCGAGAGCGCTATTTTACCAACAAAGAATCTATACTTCTTTTTTGTTCTACAAAAATGCATC
CCGAGAGCGCTATTTTTCTAACAAAGCATCTTAGATTACTTTTTTTCTCCTTTGTGCGCTCTATAATGCA
GTCTCTTGATAACTTTTTGCACTGTAGGTCCGTTAAGGTTAGAAGAAGGCTACTTTGGTGTCTATTTTCT
CTTCCATAAAAAAAGCCTGACTCCACTTCCCGCGTTTACTGATTACTAGCGAAGCTGCGGGTGCATTTTT
TCAAGATAAAGGCATCCCCGATTATATTCTATACCGATGTGGATTGCGCATACTTTGTGAACAGAAAGTG
ATAGCGTTGATGATTCTTCATTGGTCAGAAAATTATGAACGGTTTCTTCTATTTTGTCTCTATATACTAC
GTATAGGAAATGTTTACATTTTCGTATTGTTTTCGATTCACTCTATGAATAGTTCTTACTACAATTTTTT
TGTCTAAAGAGTAATACTAGAGATAAACATAAAAAATGTAGAGGTCGAGTTTAGATGCAAGTTCAAGGAG
CGAAAGGTGGATGGGTAGGTTATATAGGGATATAGCACAGAGATATATAGCAAAGAGATACTTTTGAGCA
ATGTTTGTGGAAGCGGTATTCGCAATATTTTAGTAGCTCGTTACAGTCCGGTGCGTTTTTGGTTTTTTGA
AAGTGCGTCATCAGAGCGCTTTTGGTTTTCAAAAGCGCTCTGAAGTTCCTATACTTTCTAGCTAGAGAAT
AGGAACTTCCCGAGCGGCCGCGTGTTACAAGCTTGACTCCAGCGTAACTGGACTGCAATCAACTCACTGG
CTCACCTTCACGGGTGGGCCTTTCTTCGGTAGAAAATCAAAGGATCTTCTTGAGATCCTTTTTTTCTGCG
CGTAATCTGCTGCTTGCAAACAAAAAAACCACCGCTACCAGCGGTGGTTTGTTTGCCGGATCAAGAGCTA
CCAACTCTTTTTCCGAGGTAACTGGCTTCAGCAGAGCGCAGATACCAAATACTGTTCTTCTAGTGTAGCC
GTAGTTAGGCCACCACTTCAAGAACTCTGTAGCACCGCCTACATACCTCGCTCTGCTAATCCTGTTACCA
GTGGCTGCTGCCAGTGGCGATAAGTCGTGTCTTACCGGGTTGGACTCAAGACGATAGTTACCGGATAAGG
CGCAGCGGTCGGGCTGAACGGGGGGTTCGTGCACACAGCCCAGCTTGGAGCGAACGACCTACACCGAACT
GAGATACCTACAGCGTGAGCTATGAGAAAGCGCCACGCTTCCCGAAGGGAGAAAGGCGGACAGGTATCCG
GTAAGCGGCAGGGTCGGAACAGGAGAGCGCACGAGGGAGCTTCCAGGGGTAAACGCCTGGTATCTTTATA
GTCCTGTCGGGTTTCGCCACCTCTGACTTGAGCATCGATTTTTGTGATGCTCGTCAGGGGGGCGGAGCCT
ATGGAAAAACGCCAGCAACGCAGAAAGGCCCACCCGAAGGTGAGCCAGGTGATTACATTTGGGCCCTCAT
CAGAGGTTTTCACCGTCATCACCGAAACGCGCGAGGCAGCTGCGGTAAAGCTCATCAGCGTGGTCGTGAA
GCGATTCACAGATGTCTGCCTGTTCATCCGCGTCCAGCTCGTTGAGTTTCTCCAGAAGCGTTAATGTCTG
GCTTCTGATAAAGCGGGCCATGTTAAGGGCGGTTTTTTCCTGTTTGGTCACTTACCAATGCTTAATCAGT
GAGGCACCTATCTCAGCGATCTGTCTATTTCGTTCATCCATAGTTGCCTGACTCCCCGTCGTGTAGATAA
CTACGATGCGGGAGGGCTTACCATCTGGCCCCAGTGCTGCAATGATACCGCGAGACCCACGCTCACCGGC
TCCAGATTTATCAGCAATAAACCAGCCAGCCGGGAGGGCCGAGCGCAGAAGTGATCCTGCAACTTTATCC
GCCTCCATCCAGTCTATTAATTGTTGCCGGGAAGCTAGAGTAAGTAGTTCGCCAGTTAATAGTTTGCGCA
ACGTTGTTGCCATTGCTACAGGCATCGTGGTGTCACGCTCGTCGTTTGGTATGGCTTCATTCAGCTCCGG
TTCCCAACGATCAAGGCGAGTTACATGATCCCCCATGTTGTGCAAAAAAGCGGTTAGCTCCTTCGGTCCT
CCGATCGTTGCCAGAAGTAAGTTGGCCGCAGTGTTATCACTCATGGTTATGGCAGCACTGCATAATTCTC
TTACTGTCATGCCATCCGTGAGATGCTTTTCTGTGACTGGTGAGTACTCAACCAAGTCATTCTGAGAATA
GTGTATGCGGCGACCGAGTTGCTCTTGCCCGGCGTCAATACGGGATAATACCGCGCCACATAGCAGAACT
TTAAAAGTGCTCATCATTGGAAAACGTTCTTCGGGGCGTAAACTCTCAAGGATCTTACCGCTGTTGAGAT
CCAGTTCGATGTAACCCACTCGTGCACCCAACTGATCTTCAGCATCTTTTACTTTCACCAGCGTTTCTGG
GTGAGCAAAAACAGGAAGGCAAAATGCCGCAAAAAAGGGAATAAGGGCGACACGGAAATGTTGAATACTC
ATTTTAGCTTCCTTAGCTCCTGAAAATCTCGATAACTCAAAAAATACGCCCGGTAGTGATCTTATTTCAT
TATGGTGAAAGTTGGAACCTCTTACGTGCCGATCAAGTCAAAAGCCTCCGGTCGGAGGCTTTTGACTTTC
TGCTATGGAGGTCAGGTATGA
